Addgene plasmid #208257: pLRD01
Purpose: Production of terpentetriene in E. coli MEV20
Depositing lab: Christopher Voigt. Depositing organization: Massachusetts Institute of Technology. Publication: Design of a redox-proficient Escherichia coli for screening terpenoids and modifying cytochrome P450s. Lin GM, Voigt CA. Nature Catalysis. 6, 1016–1029 (2023). https://doi.org/10.1038/s41929-023-01049-5.
Backbone
  Vector backbone: pLRD
  Vector type: Bacterial Expression
Growth in bacteria
  Bacterial resistance: Ampicillin, 100 μg/mL
  Growth temperature: 37°C
  Growth strain: DH5alpha
  Copy number: Low Copy
Gene/Insert 1
  Gene/Insert name: tHMGR
  Species: Saccharomyces cerevisiae
  Cloning method: Restriction Enzyme; 5′ cloning site unknown (unknown if destroyed)
Gene/Insert 2
  Gene/Insert name: cyc1
  Species: Kitasatospora griseola
Gene/Insert 3
  Gene/Insert name: cyc2
  Species: Kitasatospora griseola
Terms and licenses: Academic/Nonprofit Terms; Industry Terms: Not Available to Industry
How to cite: pLRD01 was a gift from Christopher Voigt (Addgene plasmid # 208257 ; http://n2t.net/addgene:208257 ; RRID:Addgene_208257)
