[The description below was written by a language model from this plasmid's Addgene catalogue record and pLannotate feature annotations shown in this document.]
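Description:
pLRD01 is a low-copy bacterial expression plasmid built on the pLRD backbone for producing the diterpene terpentetriene in the engineered E. coli strain MEV20. It replicates from the pSC101 origin, supported by the plasmid-encoded Rep101 (RepA) protein that this origin requires, and is selected with ampicillin through a β-lactamase gene driven by its native bla promoter. The payload region sits between BioBrick prefix and suffix sequences and is insulated by a putative bacterial terminator upstream and a his operon terminator downstream.

The payload comprises three successive transcription units, each headed by a T7 promoter with an adjacent lac operator, so expression depends on T7 RNA polymerase in the host and is repressed by LacI until relieved by IPTG or lactose. The catalogue lists three inserts: tHMGR from Saccharomyces cerevisiae and cyc1 and cyc2 from Kitasatospora griseola. The feature table annotates only cyc1 and cyc2; the unannotated stretch after the first T7/lacO unit presumably carries tHMGR, but the annotation does not confirm this. HMG-CoA reductase is a mevalonate pathway enzyme, and a truncated form is commonly used to boost isoprenoid precursor supply. Cyc1 cyclises geranylgeranyl diphosphate to terpentedienol diphosphate, and Cyc2 converts that intermediate to terpentetriene, the two steps drawn from terpentecin biosynthesis. Hammerhead ribozyme sequences lie between the promoter and coding sequence of the cyc1 and cyc2 units; such self-cleaving elements are typically used as insulators that standardise the mRNA 5′ end. The associated work concerns E. coli strains for screening terpenoids and their modification by cytochrome P450s, for which this plasmid supplies a terpene scaffold.
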