Features (pLannotate 1.2.2; 18 found; start..end, strand, type, name):
     90..133     -  terminator     bacterial terminator: putative bacterial transcription terminator
    136..157     +  misc_feature   BioBrick prefix: BioBrick prefix for parts that do not start with "ATG"
    178..196     +  promoter       T7 promoter: promoter for bacteriophage T7 RNA polymerase
    197..221     +  protein_bind   lac operator: The lac repressor binds to the lac operator to inhibit transcription in E. coli. This inhibition can be relieved by adding lactose or isopropyl-β-D-thiogalactopyranoside (IPTG). lac repressor encoded by lacI
   1752..1770    +  promoter       T7 promoter: promoter for bacteriophage T7 RNA polymerase
   1771..1795    +  protein_bind   lac operator: The lac repressor binds to the lac operator to inhibit transcription in E. coli. This inhibition can be relieved by adding lactose or isopropyl-β-D-thiogalactopyranoside (IPTG). lac repressor encoded by lacI
   1815..1870    +  ncRNA          Hammerhead 3: Accession: RF00008 - Hammerhead ribozyme (type III)
   1957..3453    +  CDS            cyc1: CYC1_KITGR - Experimental evidence at protein level: Swiss-Prot protein existence level 1. Involved in the production of the isoprenoid antibiotic terpentecin. Converts geranylgeranyl diphosphate (GGDP) into terpentedienol diphosphate (TDP) by a protonation-initiated cyclisation. From Kitasatospora griseola (Streptomyces griseolosporeus).
   3561..3579    +  promoter       T7 promoter: promoter for bacteriophage T7 RNA polymerase
   3580..3604    +  protein_bind   lac operator: The lac repressor binds to the lac operator to inhibit transcription in E. coli. This inhibition can be relieved by adding lactose or isopropyl-β-D-thiogalactopyranoside (IPTG). lac repressor encoded by lacI
   3625..3679    +  ncRNA          Hammerhead 3 (fragment): Accession: RF00008 - Hammerhead ribozyme (type III)
   3735..4667    +  CDS            cyc2: CYC2_KITGR - Experimental evidence at protein level: Swiss-Prot protein existence level 1. Involved in the production of the isoprenoid antibiotic terpentecin. Converts terpentedienol diphosphate (TDP) into terpentetriene (TTE). Can also accept geranylgeranyl diphosphate (GGDP) and farnesyl diphosphate (FDP) as substrates. From Kitasatospora griseola (Streptomyces griseolosporeus).
   4800..4820    +  misc_feature   BioBrick suffix: universal suffix for all parts
   4821..4878    +  terminator     his operon terminator: This putative transcriptin terminator from the E. coli his operon has a 2-bp deletion introduced during synthesis. Its efficiency has not been determined.
   5453..5675    +  rep_origin     pSC101 ori: low-copy replication origin that requires the Rep101 protein
   5723..6673    +  CDS            Rep101: RepA protein needed for replication with the pSC101 origin; rep101
   7287..8147    -  CDS            AmpR: β-lactamase; bla; confers resistance to ampicillin, carbenicillin, and related antibiotics
   8148..8252    -  promoter       AmpR promoter: bla
>Addgene plasmid #208257 | pLRD01 | addgene full sequence | sequence record 413653 | Addgene NGS Result
CACATTTCCCCGAAAAGTGCCACCTGACGTCTAAGAAACCATTATTATCATGACATTAACCTATAAAAAT
AGGCGTATCACGAGGCAGAATTTCAGATAAAAAAAATCCTTAGCTTTCGCTAAGGATGATTTCTGGAATT
CGCGGCCGCTTCTAGAGCGCGAAGACTTAATCAAATCTAATACGACTCACTATAGGGGAATTGTGAGCGG
ATAACAATTCCCCTCTACGTTTTCAAGGTGGTAGACTGTCGCCGGATGTGTATCCGACCTGACGATGGCC
CAAAAGGGCCGAAACAGTCCTCTACAAATAATTTTGTTTAAGAGAATACCCCGCTAAGAAGGTAATTATG
TCCATGCAAAGTTTAGATAAGAATTTTCGACATTTATCTCGTAAAGAAAAGTTACAACAATTGGTTGATA
AGCAATGGTTATCAGAAGAACAATTCGACATTTTACTGAATCATCCATTAATCGATGAAGAAGTAGCCAA
TAGTTTAATTGAAAATGTCATCGCGCAAGGTGCATTACCCGTTGGATTATTACCGAATATCATTGTGGAC
GATAAGGCATATGTTGTACCTATGATGGTGGAAGAGCCTTCAGTTGTCGCTGCAGCTAGTTATGGTGCAA
AGCTAGTGAATCAGACTGGCGGATTTAAAACGGTATCTTCTGAACGTATTATGATAGGTCAAATCGTCTT
TGATGGCGTTGACGATACTGAAAAATTATCAGCAGACATTAAAGCTTTAGAAAAGCAAATTCATAAAATT
GCGGATGAGGCATATCCTTCTATTAAAGCGCGTGGTGGTGGTTACCAACGTATAGCGATTGATACATTTC
CTGAGCAACAGTTACTATCTTTAAAAGTATTTGTTGATACGAAAGATGCTATGGGCGCTAATATGCTTAA
TACGATTTTAGAGGCCATAACTGCATTTTTAAAAAATGAATTTCCGCAAAGCGACATTTTAATGAGTATT
TTATCCAATCATGCAACAGCGTCCGTTGTTAAAGTTCAAGGCGAAATTGATGTTAAAGATTTAGCAAGGG
GCGAGAGAACTGGAGAAGAGGTTGCCAAACGAATGGAACGTGCTTCTGTATTGGCCCAAGTAGATATTCA
TCGTGCAGCAACACATAATAAAGGTGTTATGAATGGCATACATGCTGTTGTTTTAGCAACAGGAAATGAT
ACGCGTGGTGCAGAAGCAAGTGCGCATGCATACGCGAGTCGTGACGGACAGTATCGTGGTATTGCTACAT
GGCGTTACGATCAAGATCGTCAACGATTGATTGGTACAATTGAAGTGCCTATGACATTGGCAATCGTTGG
CGGTGGTACAAAAGTATTACCAATTGCTAAAGCTTCATTAGAGCTACTAAATGTAGAGTCAGCACAAGAA
TTAGGTCATGTAGTTGCTGCCGTTGGTTTAGCGCAAAACTTTGCAGCATGTCGCGCGCTTGTGTCAGAAG
GTATTCAACAAGGTCATATGAGTTTACAATATAAATCATTAGCTATCGTTGTAGGGGCAAAAGGTGATGA
AATTGCTAAAGTAGCTGAAGCTTTGAAAAAAGAACCCCGTGCAAATACACAAGCAGCGGAACATATTTTA
CAAGAAATTAGACAACAATAATAACGGATGTAAACAGAGAAACGTCTAACTAAAAAGGCCTCCCAAATCG
GGGGGCCTTTTTTATTGATAACAAAAGCCTAATACACCTGTTCGTGACGACTACGGATGCGGGCAAGGTG
CTAATACGACTCACTATAGGGGAATTGTGAGCGGATAACAATTCCCCTCTAAACGCCAGCCACTAAAGCG
GTCAACGCATGTGCTTTGCGTTCTGATGAGACAGTGATGTCGAAACCGCCTCTACAAATAATTTTGTTTA
AGATAACCAACTATAAGGATAGACAATATGCCAGCCATGAGTGATGCCGACCGGATTGCAGCCTTGCTGA
AAGATCGCGCTGCAGATCCAGTCACCAAGTTTAGCCCGAGCCCCTACGAAACGGGGCAATTTTTGCGCAT
CAGCGAACGTGCAGATGTGGGCACCCCGCAGATCGATTATCTTCTGGCGACGCAACGTCCGGATGGCCTG
TGGGGGAGCGTTGGCTTCGAACTGGTGCCAACCCTGGGTGCTGTTGCTGGTCTGTCGTCACGGCCTGAGT
ACGCTGATCGTGCGGGTGTAACCGATGCGGTGGCTCGCGCTTGCGAAAAACTTTGGGAACTGGCGCTGGG
CGAGGGCGGACTCCCGAAACTCCCCGATACAGTGGCCTCAGAAATCATTGTACCGTCGCTGATAGACCTG
CTGTCGGAAGTGTTACAACGACATCGTCCGGCCGTGGGCGGCAAAGCAGGACAGGAACAGGAGTTTCCGT
CACCGCCGGGGGCAAAACCGGAGTTGTGGCGGCAGTTAAGTGATCGTATCGCACGCGGGCAGGCGATCCC
GAAAACCGCTTGGCACACGCTGGAAGCCTTTCATCCCCTCCCCAAGCAGTTTGCAGCTACCGTAACGCCG
GCGGCCGATGGTGCCGTCACATGCAGTCCTTCCTCTACTGCAGCGTGGCTGTCCGCTGTGGGTACCGATG
CCGGTGCGTCTACACGCGCCTATTTGGATGAAGCACAATCCCGCTATGGTGGTGCGATCCCTATGGGATC
ATCCATGCCGTATTTTGAAGTCCTGTGGGTCCTTAATCTCGTCCTGAAATACTTTCCTGATGTGCCTATC
CCTAGAGAGATCATTGAAGAGATTGCTGCGGGTTTCAGTGATTCTGGTATCGGTGGTGGTCCGGGCCTTC
CGCCGGATGGTGATGACACGGCGTATGCGAACCTGGCGGGCGATAAACTGGGCGCACCTACCCATCCGGA
AATCTTAATGAAATTCTGGGCGGAAGATCACTTTGTTTCCTACCCAGGTGAACAAACCCCATCTGAGACT
GTCAACGCCCATGCGCTGGAATATTTAAACCATTTGCGTATGCGACGTGGTATCACGGAATTCGGTGCCG
TGGAGGATGCGTGCGCCGAATGGGTGATCTCACAGCAGACTGAGGACGGCTGCTGGTACGATAAATGGAA
TGTCTCTCCTTACTATTCAACCGCCGCCTGCGTCGAGGCCCTGCTGGATGCGCGTAAACAAGATGAACCG
CAGTTAGACTCGCTGCGTCGCGCCCGCGAGTGGCTGCTGCGTCATCAGACTGATAGCGGAGGCTGGGGTA
TGGCTGAGCCGTCCCCTGAAGAAACCGCGTATGCTGTCCTCGCGCTGGATTTATTTGCAAGCCGCGGCGG
CGAGGGAGCCGAAGAATGTGCGGCAGCTATTTCCCGTGCAAAAGAATTCTTTACCGATGAAAGTCGCGAA
AATCCTCCGCTGTGGATGGGCAAAGATTTATACACACCGTTTCGTATTGTTGATGTAACTGTTATGTGCG
GGCGTGCAGTGGTTGGTCGGTACTAATAATTATGCCTTCCGCTAATCAACTCGGTACCAAATTCCAGAAA
AGAGACGCTTTCGAGCGTCTTTTTTCGTTTTGGTCCGTGGACAAGCACAGCATAGCCAAGTAATACGACT
CACTATAGGGGAATTGTGAGCGGATAACAATTCCCCTCTAGGTCCGAAGATACTTAGGGTGTCTCAAGGT
GCGTACCTTGACTGATGAGTCCGAAAGGACGAAACACCCCTCTACAAATAATTTTGTTTAAGAACCGCAG
TCACTACTTTTAAAGGAGGATTTTATGCCAGACGCGATCGAATTCGAGCACGAAGGCCGCCGCAACCCGA
ACTCAGCGGAGGCAGAGTCAGCGTATTCCTCGATCATCGCGGCGTTGGATCTGCAGGAATCAGATTATGC
CGTTATTTCGGGTCATTCCCGTATCGTGGGGGCCGCCGCGTTGGTTTATCCGGATGCTGACGCGGAAACC
TTACTGGCGGCCAGTCTCTGGACGGCGTGCCTGATTGTGAATGATGACCGTTGGGATTATGTCCAGGAGG
ATGGAGGCCGTCTGGCACCGGGCGAGTGGTTCGATGGCGTAACCGAAGTCGTTGATACGTGGCGCACAGC
GGGTCCACGCTTGCCCGATCCATTCTTTGAATTGGTTCGAACAACGATGTCGAGACTGGACGCCGCTCTT
GGAGCAGAGGCCGCAGACGAGATCGGTCACGAAATTAAACGAGCGATAACGGCGATGAAATGGGAAGGAG
TCTGGAACGAATACACCAAGAAAACTAGTCTCGCGACTTATCTGAGTTTTCGTCGTGGATATTGTACGAT
GGATGTTCAGGTCGTACTCGATAAATGGATCAACGGTGGTCGCTCTTTTGCCGCCCTGCGAGATGACCCG
GTCCGTAGAGCAATCGATGACGTTGTGGTCCGTTTTGGCTGCTTGAGCAATGACTACTACTCTTGGGGCC
GTGAAAAGAAAGCAGTGGATAAAAGTAATGCAGTTCGCATCCTGATGGACCATGCGGGGTATGATGAATC
CACTGCGTTGGCTCATGTGCGTGACGATTGCGTCCAAGCGATTACCGATCTCGATTGTATTGAAGAGTCG
ATAAAACGTTCTGGCCACCTGGGCAGTCATGCACAGGAGTTACTGGATTATTTAGCCTGTCACCGTCCGC
TGATCTACGCAGCAGCGACATGGCCGACCGAAACAAACCGCTATCGATAATAAGCCTCGTTGCTCTTCAT
AAATCATCCCTATGACCCCTTCAAAAAAAAAAAACACCCTAACGGGTGTTTTTTTTTTTTTGGTCTGCCT
CTCGCTGACGGTCACAATGCGCTTACGAAAGTCTTCCTGTACTAGTAGCGGCCGCTGCAGTCCGGCAAAA
AAGGGCAAGGTGTCACCACCCTGCCCTTTTTCTTTAAAACCGAAAAGATTACTTCGCGTTATGCAGGCTT
CCTCGCTCACTGACTCGCTGCGCTCGGTCGTTCGGCTGCGGCGAGCGGTATCAGCTCACTCAAAGGCGGT
AATGACAGTAAGACGGGTAAGCCTGTTGATGATACCGCTGCCTTACTGGGTGCATTAGCCAGTCTGAATG
ACCTGTCACGGGATAATCCGAAGTGGTCAGACTGGAAAATCAGAGGGCAGGAACTGCTGAACAGCAAAAA
GTCAGATAGCACCACATAGCAGACCCGCCATAAAACGCCCTGAGAAGCCCGTGACGGGCTTTTCTTGTAT
TATGGGTAGTTTCCTTGCATGAATCCATAAAAGGCGCCTGTAGTGCCATTTACCCCCATTCACTGCCAGA
GCCGTGAGCGCAGCGAACTGAATGTCACGAAAAAGACAGCGACTCAGGTGCCTGATGGTCGGAGACAAAA
GGAATATTCAGCGATTTGCCCGAGCTTGCGAGGGTGCTACTTAAGCCTTTAGGGTTTTAAGGTCTGTTTT
GTAGAGGAGCAAACAGCGTTTGCGACATCCTTTTGTAATACTGCGGAACTGACTAAAGTAGTGAGTTATA
CACAGGGCTGGGATCTATTCTTTTTATCTTTTTTTATTCTTTCTTTATTCTATAAATTATAACCACTTGA
ATATAAACAAAAAAAACACACAAAGGTCTAGCGGAATTTACAGAGGGTCTAGCAGAATTTACAAGTTTTC
CAGCAAAGGTCTAGCAGAATTTACAGATACCCACAACTCAAAGGAAAAGGACTAGTAATTATCATTGACT
AGCCCATCTCAATTGGTATAGTGATTAAAATCACCTAGACCAATTGAGATGTATGTCTGAATTAGTTGTT
TTCAAAGCAAATGAACTAGCGATTAGTCGCTATGACTTAACGGAGCATGAAACCAAGCTAATTTTATGCT
GTGTGGCACTACTCAACCCCACGATTGAAAACCCTACAAGGAAAGAACGGACGGTATCGTTCACTTATAA
CCAATACGCTCAGATGATGAACATCAGTAGGGAAAATGCTTATGGTGTATTAGCTAAAGCAACCAGAGAG
CTGATGACGAGAACTGTGGAAATCAGGAATCCTTTGGTTAAAGGCTTTTGGATTTTCCAGTGGACAAACT
ATGCCAAGTTCTCAAGCGAAAAATTAGAATTAGTTTTTAGTGAAGAGATATTGCCTTATCTTTTCCAGTT
AAAAAAATTCATAAAATATAATCTGGAACATGTTAAGTCTTTTGAAAACAAATACTCTATGAGGATTTAT
GAGTGGTTATTAAAAGAACTAACACAAAAGAAAACTCACAAGGCAAATATAGAGATTAGCCTTGATGAAT
TTAAGTTCATGTTAATGCTTGAAAATAACTACCATGAGTTTAAAAGGCTTAACCAATGGGTTTTGAAACC
AATAAGTAAAGATTTAAACACTTACAGCAATATGAAATTGGTGGTTGATAAGCGAGGCCGCCCGACTGAT
ACGTTGATTTTCCAAGTTGAACTAGATAGACAAATGGATCTCGTAACCGAACTTGAGAACAACCAGATAA
AAATGAATGGTGACAAAATACCAACAACCATTACATCAGATTCCTACCTACATAACGGACTAAGAAAAAC
ACTACACGATGCTTTAACTGCAAAAATTCAGCTCACCAGTTTTGAGGCAAAATTTTTGAGTGACATGCAA
AGTAAGTATGATCTCAATGGTTCGTTCTCATGGCTCACGCAAAAACAACGAACCACACTAGAGAACATAC
TGGCTAAATACGGAAGGATCTGAGGTTCTTATGGCTCTTGTATCTATCAGTGAAGCATCAAGACTAACAA
ACAAAAGTAGAACAACTGTTCACCGTTACATATCAAAGGGAAAACTGTCCATATGCACAGATGAAAACGG
TGTAAAAAAGATAGATACATCAGAGCTTTTACGAGTTTTTGGTGCATTCAAAGCTGTTCACCATGAACAG
ATCGACAATGTAACAGATGAACAGCATGTAACACCTAATAGAACAGGTGAAACCAGTAAAACAAAGCAAC
TAGAACATGAAATTGAACACCTGAGACAACTTGTTACAGCTCAACAGTCACACATAGACAGCCTGAAACA
GGCGATGCTGCTTATCGAATCAAAGCTGCCGACAACACGGGAGCCAGTGACGCCTCCCGTGGGGAAAAAA
TCATGGCAATTCTGGAAGAAATAGCGCTTTCAGCCGGCAAACCGGCTGAAGCCGGATCTGCGATTCTGAT
AACAAACTAGCAACACCAGAACAGCCCGTTTGCGGGCAGCAAAACCCGTACCGATTATCAAAAAGGATCT
TCACCTAGATCCTTTTAAATTAAAAATGAAGTTTTAAATCAATCTAAAGTATATATGAGTAAACTTGGTC
TGACAGTTACCAATGCTTAATCAGTGAGGCACCTATCTCAGCGATCTGTCTATTTCGTTCATCCATAGTT
GCCTGACTCCCCGTCGTGTAGATAACTACGATACGGGAGGGCTTACCATCTGGCCCCAGTGCTGCAATGA
TACCGCGAGAACCACGCTCACCGGCTCCAGATTTATCAGCAATAAACCAGCCAGCCGGAAGGGCCGAGCG
CAGAAGTGGTCCTGCAACTTTATCCGCCTCCATCCAGTCTATTAATTGTTGCCGGGAAGCTAGAGTAAGT
AGTTCGCCAGTTAATAGTTTGCGCAACGTTGTTGCCATTGCTACAGGCATCGTGGTGTCACGCTCGTCGT
TTGGTATGGCTTCATTCAGCTCCGGTTCCCAACGATCAAGGCGAGTTACATGATCCCCCATGTTGTGCAA
AAAAGCGGTTAGCTCCTTCGGTCCTCCGATCGTTGTCAGAAGTAAGTTGGCCGCAGTGTTATCACTCATG
GTTATGGCAGCACTGCATAATTCTCTTACTGTCATGCCATCCGTAAGATGCTTTTCTGTGACTGGTGAGT
ACTCAACCAAGTCATTCTGAGAATAGTGTATGCGGCGACCGAGTTGCTCTTGCCCGGCGTCAATACGGGA
TAATACCGCGCCACATAGCAGAACTTTAAAAGTGCTCATCATTGGAAAACGTTCTTCGGGGCGAAAACTC
TCAAGGATCTTACCGCTGTTGAGATCCAGTTCGATATAACCCACTCGTGCACCCAACTGATCTTCAGCAT
CTTTTACTTTCACCAGCGTTTCTGGGTGAGCAAAAACAGGAAGGCAAAATGCCGCAAAAAAGGGAATAAG
GGCGACACGGAAATGTTGAATACTCATACTCTTCCTTTTTCAATATTATTGAAGCATTTATCAGGGTTAT
TGTCTCATGAGCGGATACATATTTGAATGTATTTAGAAAAATAAACAAATAGGGGTTCCGCG
